>Addgene plasmid #157370 | pD649-HAsp-FCRL4-COMP5AP-AviTag-9xHis | addgene full sequence | sequence record 400994 | Addgene NGS Result
GGCATTGATTATTGACTAGTTATTAATAGTAATCAATTACGGGGTCATTAGTTCATAGCCCATATATGGA
GTTCCGCGTTACATAACTTACGGTAAATGGCCCGCCTGGCTGACCGCCCAACGACCCCCGCCCATTGACG
TCAATAATGACGTATGTTCCCATAGTAACGCCAATAGGGACTTTCCATTGACGTCAATGGGTGGAGTATT
TACGGTAAACTGCCCACTTGGCAGTACATCAAGTGTATCATATGCCAAGTACGCCCCCTATTGACGTCAA
TGACGGTAAATGGCCCGCCTGGCATTATGCCCAGTACATGACCTTATGGGACTTTCCTACTTGGCAGTAC
ATCTACGTATTAGTCATCGCTATTACCATGGTGATGCGGTTTTGGCAGTACATCAATGGGCGTGGATAGC
GGTTTGACTCACGGGGATTTCCAAGTCTCCACCCCATTGACGTCAATGGGAGTTTGTTTTGGCACCAAAA
TCAACGGGACTTTCCAAAATGTCGTAACAACTCCGCCCCATTGACGCAAATGGGCGGTAGGCGTGTACGG
TGGGAGGTCTATATAAGCAGAGCTCGTTTAGTGAACCGTCAGATCGCCTGGAGACGCCATCCACGCTGTT
TTGACCTCCATAGAAGACACCGGGACCGATCCAGCCTCCGCGGCCGGGAACGGTGCATTGGAACGCGGAT
TCCCCGTGCCAAGAGTGACGTAAGTACCGCCTATAGAGTCTATAGGCCCACCCCCTTGGCTTCGTTAGAA
CGCGGCTACAATTAATACATAACCTTATGTATCATACACATACGATTTAGGTGACACTATAGAATAACAT
CCACTTTGCCTTTCTCTCCACAGGTGTCCACTCCCAGGTCCAACTGCACCTCGGTTCTATCGAAAACGCG
CCTGCTAGCGCCACCATGAAGACCATCATTGCCCTGAGCTACATCTTCTGCCTGGTGTTCGCTGCGGCCG
CCGCTCACAAACCTGTGATTTCTGTGCACCCTCCTTGGACCACCTTCTTCAAGGGCGAGAGAGTGACCCT
GACCTGCAACGGCTTCCAGTTCTACGCCACCGAGAAAACCACCTGGTATCACCGGCACTACTGGGGCGAG
AAACTGACACTGACACCCGGCAACACCCTGGAAGTCCGCGAGTCTGGACTGTACAGATGCCAGGCCAGAG
GCAGCCCTAGAAGCAACCCTGTCAGACTGCTGTTCAGCAGCGACAGCCTGATTCTGCAGGCCCCTTACTC
CGTGTTCGAGGGCGATACACTGGTGCTGAGATGCCACCGGCGGAGAAAAGAAAAGCTGACCGCCGTGAAG
TACACCTGGAACGGCAACATCCTGAGCATCAGCAACAAGAGCTGGGACCTGCTGATCCCTCAGGCCAGCA
GCAACAACAACGGCAACTACCGGTGTATCGGCTACGGCGACGAGAACGACGTGTTCAGAAGCAACTTCAA
GATCATCAAGATCCAAGAGCTGTTCCCGCATCCAGAGCTGAAGGCCACAGATAGCCAGCCTACCGAGGGC
AACTCCGTGAACCTGTCTTGCGAGACACAGCTGCCTCCAGAGAGAAGCGATACCCCTCTGCACTTCAATT
TCTTCCGCGACGGCGAAGTGATCCTGAGCGATTGGAGCACATACCCCGAACTGCAGCTGCCCACCGTTTG
GAGAGAGAACAGCGGCAGCTATTGGTGCGGAGCCGAGACAGTGCGGGGCAATATCCACAAGCACAGCCCC
AGCCTGCAGATCCACGTGCAGAGAATTCCAGTGTCCGGCGTGCTGCTGGAAACCCAACCTTCTGGTGGAC
AGGCCGTGGAAGGCGAAATGCTGGTGCTCGTGTGTTCTGTGGCAGAAGGCACCGGCGATACCACCTTCAG
CTGGCACCGGGAAGATATGCAAGAGAGCCTGGGCAGAAAGACCCAGAGAAGCCTGAGAGCCGAGCTGGAA
CTGCCTGCCATCAGACAGTCTCACGCTGGCGGCTACTACTGCACCGCCGATAATAGCTATGGCCCCGTGC
AGAGCATGGTGCTGAACGTGACAGTCAGAGAGACTCCCGGCAATCGCGACGGACTTGGCGCGCCGGAAGA
TCAAGTTGATCCAAGATTGATTGATGGCAAGGGCGGATCTCTGGAGGTGCTGTTCCAGGGACCAGGCGGA
AGCGGCAATCCCGGCGGCGATCTGGCCCCCCAGATGCTGCGCGAGCTGCAGGAGACCAATGCCGCCCTGC
AGGACGTGCGCGAGCTGCTGCGCCACCGCGTGAAGGAGATCACCTTCCTGAAGAACACCGTGATGGAGTG
CGACGCCTGCGGTATGCAGCCCTCTAGAGGCTCCGGCTCCATCATCCCAGTTGAGGAGGAGAACCCGGAC
TTCTGGAACCGCGAGGCAGCCGAGGCCCTGGGTGCCGCCAAGAAGCTGCAGCCTGCACAGACAGCCGCCA
AGAACCTCATCATCTTCCTGGGCGATGGGATGGGGGTGTCTACGGTGACAGCTGCCAGGATCCTAAAAGG
GCAGAAGAAGGACAAACTGGGGCCTGAGATACCCCTGGCCATGGACCGCTTCCCATATGTGGCTCTGTCC
AAGACATACAATGTAGACAAACATGTGCCAGACAGTGGAGCCACAGCCACGGCCTACCTGTGCGGGGTCA
AGGGCAACTTCCAGACCATTGGCTTGAGTGCAGCCGCCCGCTTTAACCAGTGCAACACGACACGCGGCAA
CGAGGTCATCTCCGTGATGAATCGGGCCAAGAAAGCAGGGAAGTCAGTGGGAGTGGTAACCACCACACGA
GTGCAGCACGCCTCGCCAGCCGGCACCTACGCCCACACGGTGAACCGCAACTGGTACTCGGACGCCGACG
TGCCTGCCTCGGCCCGCCAGGAGGGGTGCCAGGACATCGCTACGCAGCTCATCTCCAACATGGACATTGA
CGTGATCCTAGGTGGAGGCCGAAAGTACATGTTTCGCATGGGAACCCCAGACCCTGAGTACCCAGATGAC
TACAGCCAAGGTGGGACCAGGCTGGACGGGAAGAATCTGGTGCAGGAATGGCTGGCGAAGCGCCAGGGTG
CCCGGTATGTGTGGAACCGCACTGAGCTCATGCAGGCTTCCCTGGACCCGTCTGTGACCCATCTCATGGG
TCTCTTTGAGCCTGGAGACATGAAATACGAGATCCACCGAGACTCCACACTGGACCCCTCCCTGATGGAG
ATGACAGAGGCTGCCCTGCGCCTGCTGAGCAGGAACCCCCGCGGCTTCTTCCTCTTCGTGGAGGGTGGTC
GCATCGACCATGGTCATCATGAAAGCAGGGCTTACCGGGCACTGACTGAGACGATCATGTTCGACGACGC
CATTGAGAGGGCGGGCCAGCTCACCAGCGAGGAGGACACGCTGAGCCTCGTCACTGCCGACCACTCCCAC
GTCTTCTCCTTCGGAGGCTACCCCCTGCGAGGGAGCTCCATCTTCGGGCTGGCCCCTGGCAAGGCCCGGG
ACAGGAAGGCCTACACGGTCCTCCTATACGGAAACGGTCCAGGCTATGTGCTCAAGGACGGCGCCCGGCC
GGATGTTACCGAGAGCGAGAGCGGGAGCCCCGAGTATCGGCAGCAGTCAGCAGTGCCCCTGGACGAAGAG
ACCCACGCAGGCGAGGACGTGGCGGTGTTCGCGCGCGGCCCGCAGGCGCACCTGGTTCACGGCGTGCAGG
AGCAGACCTTCATAGCGCACGTCATGGCCTTCGCCGCCTGCCTGGAGCCCTACACCGCCTGCGACCTGGC
GCCCCCCGCCGGCACCACCGACGCCGCGCACCCGGGTGGCGGAGGACTGAACGACATCTTCGAGGCTCAG
AAAATCGAATGGCACGAACATCACCATCACCATCACCATCACCATTAAGGCCGGCCTGTAGTCACTGGCA
CAACGCGTTACCCGGTAAGCCAATCGGGTATACACGGTCGTCATACTGCAGACAGGGTTCTTCTACTTTG
CAAGATAGTCTTGAGTAGTAAAATAAATAGATAGAGAAAATCAGCCTCGACTGTGCCTTCTAGTTGCCAG
CCATCTGTTGTTTGCCCCTCCCCCGTGCCTTCCTTGACCCTGGAAGGTGCCACTCCCACTGTCCTTTCCT
AATAAAATGAGGAAATTGCATCACAACACTCAACCCTATCTCGGTCTATTCTTTTGATTTATAAGGGATT
TTGCCGATTTCGGCCTATTGGTTAAAAAATGAGCTGATTTAACAAAAATTTAACGCGAATTAATTCTGTG
GAATGTGTGTCAGTTAGGGTGTGGAAAGTCCCCAGGCTCCCCAGCAGGCAGAAGTATGCAAAGCATGCAT
CTCAATTAGTCAGCAACCAGGTGTGGAAAGTCCCCAGGCTCCCCAGCAGGCAGAAGTATGCAAAGCATGC
ATCTCAATTAGTCAGCAACCATAGTCCCGCCCCTAACTCCGCCCATCCCGCCCCTAACTCCGCCCAGTTC
CGCCCATTCTCCGCCCCATGGCTGACTAATTTTTTTTATTTATGCAGAGGCCGAGGCCGCCTCTGCCTCT
GAGCTATTCCAGAAGTAGTGAGGAGGCTTTTTTGGAGGCCTAGGCTTTTGCAAAAAGCTCCCGGGAGCTT
GTATATCCATTTTCGGATCTGATCAGCACGTGTTGACAATTAATCATCGGCATAGTATATCGGCATAGTA
TAATACGACAAGGTGAGGAACTAAACCATGACCGAGTACAAGCCCACGGTGCGCCTCGCCACCCGCGACG
ACGTCCCCAGGGCCGTACGCACCCTCGCCGCCGCGTTCGCCGACTACCCCGCCACGCGCCACACCGTCGA
TCCGGACCGCCACATCGAGCGGGTCACCGAGCTGCAAGAACTCTTCCTCACGCGCGTCGGGCTCGACATC
GGCAAGGTGTGGGTCGCGGACGACGGCGCCGCGGTGGCGGTCTGGACCACGCCGGAGAGCGTCGAAGCGG
GGGCGGTGTTCGCCGAGATCGGCCCGCGCATGGCCGAGTTGAGCGGTTCCCGGCTGGCCGCGCAGCAACA
GATGGAAGGCCTCCTGGCGCCGCACCGGCCCAAGGAGCCCGCGTGGTTCCTGGCCACCGTCGGCGTCTCG
CCCGACCACCAGGGCAAGGGTCTGGGCAGCGCCGTCGTGCTCCCCGGAGTGGAGGCGGCCGAGCGCGCCG
GGGTGCCCGCCTTCCTGGAGACATCCGCGCCCCGCAACCTCCCCTTCTACGAGCGGCTCGGCTTCACCGT
CACCGCCGACGTCGAGGTGCCCGAAGGACCGCGCACCTGGTGCATGACCCGCAAGCCCGGTGCCTGACAC
GTGCTACGAGATTTCGATTCCACCGCCGCCTTCTATGAAAGGTTGGGCTTCGGAATCGTTTTCCGGGACG
CCGGCTGGATGATCCTCCAGCGCGGGGATCTCATGCTGGAGTTCTTCGCCCACCCCAACTTGTTTATTGC
AGCTTATAATGGTTACAAATAAAGCAATAGCATCACAAATTTCACAAATAAAGCATTTTTTTCACTGCAT
TCTAGTTGTGGTTTGTCCAAACTCATCAATGTATCTTATCATGTCTGTATACCGTCGACCTCTAGCTAGA
GCTTGGCGTAATCATGGTCATTACCAATGCTTAATCAGTGAGGCACCTATCTCAGCGATCTGTCTATTTC
GTTCATCCATAGTTGCCTGACTCCCCGTCGTGTAGATAACTACGATACGGGAGGGCTTACCATCTGGCCC
CAGCGCTGCGATGATACCGCGAGAACCACGCTCACCGGCTCCGGATTTATCAGCAATAAACCAGCCAGCC
GGAAGGGCCGAGCGCAGAAGTGGTCCTGCAACTTTATCCGCCTCCATCCAGTCTATTAATTGTTGCCGGG
AAGCTAGAGTAAGTAGTTCGCCAGTTAATAGTTTGCGCAACGTTGTTGCCATCGCTACAGGCATCGTGGT
GTCACGCTCGTCGTTTGGTATGGCTTCATTCAGCTCCGGTTCCCAACGATCAAGGCGAGTTACATGATCC
CCCATGTTGTGCAAAAAAGCGGTTAGCTCCTTCGGTCCTCCGATCGTTGTCAGAAGTAAGTTGGCCGCAG
TGTTATCACTCATGGTTATGGCAGCACTGCATAATTCTCTTACTGTCATGCCATCCGTAAGATGCTTTTC
TGTGACTGGTGAGTACTCAACCAAGTCATTCTGAGAATAGTGTATGCGGCGACCGAGTTGCTCTTGCCCG
GCGTCAATACGGGATAATACCGCGCCACATAGCAGAACTTTAAAAGTGCTCATCATTGGAAAACGTTCTT
CGGGGCGAAAACTCTCAAGGATCTTACCGCTGTTGAGATCCAGTTCGATGTAACCCACTCGTGCACCCAA
CTGATCTTCAGCATCTTTTACTTTCACCAGCGTTTCTGGGTGAGCAAAAACAGGAAGGCAAAATGCCGCA
AAAAAGGGAATAAGGGCGACACGGAAATGTTGAATACTCATATTCTTCCTTTTTCAATATTATTGAAGCA
TTTATCAGGGTTATTGTCTCATGAGCGGATACATATTTGAATGTATTTAGAAAAATAAACAAATAGGGGT
CAGTGTTACAACCAATTAACCAATTCTGAACATTATCGCGAGCCCATTTATACCTGAATATGGCTCATAA
CACCCCTTGCTCATGACCAAAATCCCTTAACGTGAGTTACGCGCGCGTCGTTCCACTGAGCGTCAGACCC
CGTAGAAAAGATCAAAGGATCTTCTTGAGATCCTTTTTTTCTGCGCGTAATCTGCTGCTTGCAAACAAAA
AAACCACCGCTACCAGCGGTGGTTTGTTTGCCGGATCAAGAGCTACCAACTCTTTTTCCGAAGGTAACTG
GCTTCAGCAGAGCGCAGATACCAAATACTGTTCTTCTAGTGTAGCCGTAGTTAGCCCACCACTTCAAGAA
CTCTGTAGCACCGCCTACATACCTCGCTCTGCTAATCCTGTTACCAGTGGCTGCTGCCAGTGGCGATAAG
TCGTGTCTTACCGGGTTGGACTCAAGACGATAGTTACCGGATAAGGCGCAGCGGTCGGGCTGAACGGGGG
GTTCGTGCACACAGCCCAGCTTGGAGCGAACGACCTACACCGAACTGAGATACCTACAGCGTGAGCTATG
AGAAAGCGCCACGCTTCCCGAAGGGAGAAAGGCGGACAGGTATCCGGTAAGCGGCAGGGTCGGAACAGGA
GAGCGCACGAGGGAGCTTCCAGGGGGAAACGCCTGGTATCTTTATAGTCCTGTCGGGTTTCGCCACCTCT
GACTTGAGCGTCGATTTTTGTGATGCTCGTCAGGGGGGCGGAGCCTATGGAAAAACGCCAGCAACGCGGC
CTTTTTACGGTTCCTGGCCTTTTGCTGGCCTTTTGCTCACATGTTCTTTCCTGCGTTATCCCCTGATTCT
GTGGATAACCGTATTACCGCCTTTGAGTGAGCTGATACCGCTCGCCGCAGCCGAACGACCGAGCGCAGCG
AGTCAGTGAGCGAGGAAGCGGAAGGCGAGAGTAGGGAACTGCCAGGCATCAAACTAAGCAGAAGGCCCCT
GACGGATGGCCTTTTTGCGTTTCTACAAACTCTTTCTGTGTTGTAAAACGACGGCCAGTCTTAAGCTCGG
GCCCCCTGGGCGGTTCTGATAACGAGTAATCGTTAATCCGCAAATAACGTAAAAACCCGCTTCGGCGGGT
TTTTTTATGGGGGGAGTTTAGGGAAAGAGCATTTGTCAGAATATTTAAGGGCGCCTGTCACTTTGCTTGA
TATATGAGAATTATTTAACCTTATAAATGAGAAAAAAGCAACGCACTTTAAATAAGATACGTTGCTTTTT
CGATTGATGAACACCTATAATTAAACTATTCATCTATTATTTATGATTTTTTGTATATACAATATTTCTA
GTTTGTTAAAGAGAATTAAGAAAATAAATCTCGAAAATAATAAAGGGAAAATCAGTTTTTGATATCAAAA
TTATACATGTCAACGATAATACAAAATATAATACAAACTATAAGATGTTATCAGTATTTATTATCATTTA
GAATAAATTTTGTGTCGCCCTTAATTGTGAGCGGATAACAATTACGAGCTTCATGCACAGTGGCGTTGAC
TCAATATTGGCCATTAGCCATATTATTCATTGGTTATATAGCATAAATCAATATTGGCTATTGGCCATTG
CATACGTTGTATCTATATCATAATATGTACATTTATATTGGCTCATGTCCAATATGACCGCCATGTT
Features (pLannotate 1.2.2; 24 found; start..end, strand, type, name):
     77..380     +  enhancer       CMV enhancer: human cytomegalovirus immediate early enhancer
    381..584     +  promoter       CMV promoter: human cytomegalovirus (CMV) immediate early promoter
    720..763     +  intron         CMV intron (fragment): modified intron A from human cytomegalovirus
    815..833     +  promoter       SP6 promoter: promoter for bacteriophage SP6 RNA polymerase
    837..874     +  CDS            IgH signal sequence (fragment): signal sequence from the mouse immunoglobulin heavy chain variable region
    962..2086    +  CDS            FCRL4 (fragment): FCRL4_HUMAN - Also known as FCRH4, IFGP2, IRTA1. Experimental evidence at protein level: Swiss-Prot protein existence level 1. May function as an inhibitor of the B-cell receptor signaling. May function in the B-cell-mediated immune response. From Homo sapiens (Human).
   2183..2362    +  CDS            Comp (fragment): COMP_RAT - Experimental evidence at protein level: Swiss-Prot protein existence level 1. May play a role in the structural integrity of cartilage via its interaction with other extracellular matrix proteins such as the collagens and fibronectin. Can mediate the interaction of chondrocytes with the cartilage extracellular matrix through interaction with cell surface integrin receptors. Could play a role in the pathogenesis of osteoarthritis. Potent suppressor of apoptosis in both primary chondrocytes and transformed cells. Suppresses apoptosis by blocking the activation of caspase-3 and by indu
   2350..3802    +  CDS            SEAP (fragment): secreted alkaline phosphatase from human placenta The natural enzyme has a C-terminal transmembrane sequence that is replaced by a GPI anchor.
   3827..3868    +  CDS            AviTag™ (fragment): peptide tag that allows for enzymatic biotinylation
   3872..3895    +  CDS            8xHis: 8xHis affinity tag
   4041..4152    +  polyA_signal   bGH poly(A) signal: bovine growth hormone polyadenylation signal
   4153..4261    +  rep_origin     f1 ori (fragment): f1 bacteriophage origin of replication; arrow indicates direction of (+) strand synthesis
   4275..4604    +  promoter       SV40 promoter: SV40 enhancer and early promoter
   4652..4699    +  promoter       EM7 promoter: synthetic bacterial promoter&nbsp
   4718..5317    +  CDS            PuroR (fragment): puromycin N-acetyltransferase; pac from Streptomyces; confers resistance to puromycin
   5327..5452    +  CDS            ble (fragment): BLE_KLEPN - Experimental evidence at protein level: Swiss-Prot protein existence level 1. Binding protein with a strong affinity to the bleomycin family of antibiotics. Binds to CL990; an antimitotic-antibiotic compound. From Klebsiella pneumoniae.
   5447..5568    +  polyA_signal   SV40 poly(A) signal: SV40 polyadenylation signal
   5621..6481    -  CDS            AmpR: β-lactamase; bla; confers resistance to ampicillin, carbenicillin, and related antibiotics
   6484..6580    -  promoter       AmpR promoter (fragment): bla
   6610..6634    -  CDS            KanR (fragment): aminoglycoside phosphotransferase; aph(3')-Ia; confers resistance to kanamycin
   6745..7333    +  rep_origin     ori: high-copy-number ColE1/pMB1/pBR322/pUC origin of replication
   7558..7575    +  terminator     rrnB T2 terminator (fragment): transcription terminator T2 from the E. coli rrnB gene
   7600..7619    -  CDS            lacZα (fragment): LacZα fragment of β-galactosidase; lacZ fragment
   8075..8091    +  protein_bind   lac operator: The lac repressor binds to the lac operator to inhibit transcription in E. coli. This inhibition can be relieved by adding lactose or isopropyl-β-D-thiogalactopyranoside (IPTG). lac repressor encoded by lacI
