[The description below was written by a language model from this plasmid's Addgene catalogue record and pLannotate feature annotations shown in this document.]
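Description:
pD649-HAsp-FCRL4-COMP5AP-AviTag-9xHis is a mammalian expression plasmid built on the pD649 backbone for producing a secreted, tagged form of the extracellular domain of human FCRL4 (also known as CD307d, FCRH4 or IRTA1), an immunoglobulin-superfamily receptor thought to modulate B-cell receptor signalling. It is maintained in E. coli at high copy through a ColE1/pUC-type origin with ampicillin selection (AmpR). The annotated sequence also carries an SV40 early/EM7 promoter unit driving a puromycin N-acetyltransferase gene with an SV40 polyadenylation signal, which could support selection in mammalian cells, along with short remnants of f1 ori, ble, KanR and lacZα that appear to be backbone leftovers.

Expression is driven by the CMV immediate-early enhancer and promoter, followed by a CMV intron A fragment, with an SP6 promoter just upstream of the coding region. The open reading frame begins with a heterologous signal peptide: the name indicates "HAsp", whereas the automated annotation matches a fragment of a mouse IgH signal sequence. It continues through the FCRL4 ectodomain, cloned between retained NotI and AscI sites, and then into the backbone-encoded C-terminal module. That module comprises the coiled-coil region of rat cartilage oligomeric matrix protein, which pentamerises the fusion, human placental alkaline phosphatase as an enzymatic reporter, an AviTag for site-specific biotinylation, and a polyhistidine tag (9xHis by name; annotated as 8xHis). A bGH polyadenylation signal ends the transcript.

The resulting multivalent, enzymatically detectable protein is secreted into the medium, and the construct belongs to a collection used to screen human IgSF cell-surface protein interactions. The depositor notes that some plasmids in the set may carry an IS4-like transposase upstream of the CMV promoter; none is annotated here.
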