Addgene plasmid #157370: pD649-HAsp-FCRL4-COMP5AP-AviTag-9xHis
Purpose: Mammalian expression of cell-surface protein extracellular domain fused to COMP5AP-AviTag-9xHis. Protein is secreted from cells.
Depositing lab: Chris Garcia. Depositing organization: Stanford University. Publication: A Human IgSF Cell-Surface Interactome Reveals a Complex Network of Protein-Protein Interactions. Wojtowicz WM, Vielmetter J, Fernandes RA, Siepe DH, Eastman CL, Chisholm GB, Cox S, Klock H, Anderson PW, Rue SM, Miller JJ, Glaser SM, Bragstad ML, Vance J, Lam AW, Lesley SA, Zinn K, Garcia KC. Cell. 2020 Aug 20;182(4):1027-1043.e17. doi: 10.1016/j.cell.2020.07.025. PubMed 32822567.
Backbone
  Vector backbone: pD649
  Backbone size w/o insert (bp): 7153
  Vector type: Mammalian Expression
Growth in bacteria
  Bacterial resistance: Ampicillin, 100 μg/mL
  Growth temperature: 37°C
  Growth strain: DH5alpha
  Copy number: High Copy
Gene/Insert
  Gene/Insert name: FCRL4
  Species: H. sapiens (human)
  Insert size (bp): 1104
  Entrez Gene: FCRL4 (a.k.a. CD307d, FCRH4, IGFP2, IRTA1)
  Promoter: CMV/SP6
  Tag / fusion protein: COMP5AP-AviTag-9xHis (C terminal on backbone)
  Cloning method: Restriction Enzyme; 5′ cloning site GCGGCCGC (not destroyed); 3′ cloning site GGCGCGCC (not destroyed)
  Sequencing primers: 5′ ATTTAGGTGACACTATAG; 3′ CGTCGCACTCCATCACGGTG
Resource information
  A portion of this plasmid was derived from a plasmid made by: synthesis by ThermoFisher
Terms and licenses: Academic/Nonprofit Terms; Industry Terms: Not Available to Industry
Depositor comments: Some plasmids in this collection may have an IS4-like element ISVsa5 family transposase upstream of the CMV promoter.
How to cite: pD649-HAsp-FCRL4-COMP5AP-AviTag-9xHis was a gift from Chris Garcia (Addgene plasmid # 157370 ; http://n2t.net/addgene:157370 ; RRID:Addgene_157370)
