>Addgene plasmid #157370 | pD649-HAsp-FCRL4-COMP5AP-AviTag-9xHis | depositor partial sequence | sequence record 303850 | insert (extracellular domain)
GCTCACAAACCTGTGATTTCTGTGCACCCTCCTTGGACCACCTTCTTCAAGGGCGAGAGAGTGACCCTGA
CCTGCAACGGCTTCCAGTTCTACGCCACCGAGAAAACCACCTGGTATCACCGGCACTACTGGGGCGAGAA
ACTGACACTGACACCCGGCAACACCCTGGAAGTCCGCGAGTCTGGACTGTACAGATGCCAGGCCAGAGGC
AGCCCTAGAAGCAACCCTGTCAGACTGCTGTTCAGCAGCGACAGCCTGATTCTGCAGGCCCCTTACTCCG
TGTTCGAGGGCGATACACTGGTGCTGAGATGCCACCGGCGGAGAAAAGAAAAGCTGACCGCCGTGAAGTA
CACCTGGAACGGCAACATCCTGAGCATCAGCAACAAGAGCTGGGACCTGCTGATCCCTCAGGCCAGCAGC
AACAACAACGGCAACTACCGGTGTATCGGCTACGGCGACGAGAACGACGTGTTCAGAAGCAACTTCAAGA
TCATCAAGATCCAAGAGCTGTTCCCGCATCCAGAGCTGAAGGCCACAGATAGCCAGCCTACCGAGGGCAA
CTCCGTGAACCTGTCTTGCGAGACACAGCTGCCTCCAGAGAGAAGCGATACCCCTCTGCACTTCAATTTC
TTCCGCGACGGCGAAGTGATCCTGAGCGATTGGAGCACATACCCCGAACTGCAGCTGCCCACCGTTTGGA
GAGAGAACAGCGGCAGCTATTGGTGCGGAGCCGAGACAGTGCGGGGCAATATCCACAAGCACAGCCCCAG
CCTGCAGATCCACGTGCAGAGAATTCCAGTGTCCGGCGTGCTGCTGGAAACCCAACCTTCTGGTGGACAG
GCCGTGGAAGGCGAAATGCTGGTGCTCGTGTGTTCTGTGGCAGAAGGCACCGGCGATACCACCTTCAGCT
GGCACCGGGAAGATATGCAAGAGAGCCTGGGCAGAAAGACCCAGAGAAGCCTGAGAGCCGAGCTGGAACT
GCCTGCCATCAGACAGTCTCACGCTGGCGGCTACTACTGCACCGCCGATAATAGCTATGGCCCCGTGCAG
AGCATGGTGCTGAACGTGACAGTCAGAGAGACTCCCGGCAATCGCGACGGACTT
